Features (pLannotate 1.2.2; 26 found; start..end, strand, type, name):
    137..236     +  misc_feature   bom (fragment): basis of mobility region from pBR322
    242..399     -  CDS            lacZα (fragment): LacZα fragment of β-galactosidase; lacZ fragment
    408..737     +  CDS            nef (fragment): NEF_HV1A2 - Experimental evidence at protein level: Swiss-Prot protein existence level 1. Extracellular Nef protein targets CD4(+) T-lymphocytes for apoptosis by interacting with CXCR4 surface receptors. From Human immunodeficiency virus type 1 group M subtype B (isolate ARV2/SF2) (HIV-1).
    785..1042    +  LTR            5' LTR (truncated): truncated 5' long terminal repeat (LTR) from HIV-1
   1090..1214    +  misc_feature   HIV-1 Ψ: packaging signal of human immunodeficiency virus type 1
   1198..1656    +  CDS            HIV-1 gag (fragment): gag protein from human immunodeficiency virus 1; gag
   1693..1810    +  misc_feature   cPPT/CTS: central polypurine tract and central termination sequence of HIV-1
   1953..2036    +  CDS            vif (fragment): VIF_HV1N5 - Experimental evidence at protein level: Swiss-Prot protein existence level 1. Counteracts the innate antiviral activity of host APOBEC3F and APOBEC3G. Forms a complex with host APOBEC3F and APOBEC3G thus preventing the entry of these lethally hypermutating enzymes into progeny virions. Recruits an active E3 ubiquitin ligase complex composed of elongin BC, CUL5, and RBX2 to induce polyubiquitination of APOBEC3G and APOBEC3F. In turn, they are directed to the 26S proteasome for degradation. Vif interaction with APOBEC3G also blocks its cytidine deaminase activity in a proteasome-inde
   2149..2485    +  ncRNA          RRE: Accession: RF00036 - HIV Rev response element
   2657..2759    +  CDS            Rev (fragment): human immunodeficiency virus 1 (HIV-1) Rev protein; rev; enhances nuclear export of unspliced and incompletely spliced viral mRNAs
   2754..2794    +  CDS            gag (truncated) (fragment): truncated Moloney murine leukemia virus (MMLV) gag gene lacking the start codon
   3761..4480    +  CDS            EGFP: the original enhanced GFP (Yang et al., 1996) mammalian codon-optimized
   4632..5094    +  misc_feature   IRES: internal ribosome entry site (IRES) of the encephalomyocarditis virus (EMCV)
   5108..5707    +  CDS            PuroR: puromycin N-acetyltransferase; pac from Streptomyces alboniger; confers resistance to puromycin
   5773..5916    +  CDS            nef (fragment): NEF_HV1LA - Experimental evidence at protein level: Swiss-Prot protein existence level 1. Extracellular Nef protein targets CD4(+) T-lymphocytes for apoptosis by interacting with CXCR4 surface receptors. From Human immunodeficiency virus type 1 group M subtype B (isolate Lai) (HIV-1).
   5902..6082    +  LTR            5' LTR (truncated): truncated 5' long terminal repeat (LTR) from HIV-1
   6130..6146    -  protein_bind   lac operator: The lac repressor binds to the lac operator to inhibit transcription in E. coli. This inhibition can be relieved by adding lactose or isopropyl-β-D-thiogalactopyranoside (IPTG). lac repressor encoded by lacI
   6154..6184    -  promoter       lac promoter: promoter for the E. coli lac operon
   6199..6220    -  protein_bind   CAP binding site: CAP binding activates transcription in the presence of cAMP. E. coli catabolite activator protein
   6233..6325    -  CDS            lacI (fragment): lac repressor; lacI; The lac repressor binds to the lac operator to inhibit transcription in E. coli. This inhibition can be relieved by adding lactose or isopropyl-β-D-thiogalactopyranoside (IPTG).
   6508..7096    -  rep_origin     ori: high-copy-number ColE1/pMB1/pBR322/pUC origin of replication
   7267..8126    -  CDS            AmpR: β-lactamase; bla; confers resistance to ampicillin, carbenicillin, and related antibiotics
   8127..8231    -  promoter       AmpR promoter: bla
   8282..8417    -  rep_origin     SV40 ori: SV40 origin of replication
   8441..8462    -  promoter       SV40 promoter (fragment): SV40 enhancer and early promoter
   8562..35      +  CDS            rop (fragment) (across the origin): Rop protein, which maintains plasmids at low copy number; rop
>Addgene plasmid | PL-SIN-EOS-S(4+)-EiP | analyzer sequence | sequence record 9855
TCGCGCGTTTCGGTGATGACGGTGAAAACCTCTGACACATGCAGCTCCCGGAGACGGTCACAGCTTGTCT
GTAAGCGGATGCCGGGAGCAGACAAGCCCGTCAGGGCGCGTCAGCGGGTGTTGGCGGGTGTCGGGGCTGG
CTTAACTATGCGGCATCAGAGCAGATTGTACTGAGAGTGCACCATATGCGGTGTGAAATACCGCACAGAT
GCGTAAGGAGAAAATACCGCATCAGGCGCCATTCGCCATTCAGGCTGCGCAACTGTTGGGAAGGGCGATC
GGTGCGGGCCTCTTCGCTATTACGCCAGCTGGCGAAAGGGGGATGTGCTGCAAGGCGATTAAGTTGGGTA
ACGCCAGGGTTTTCCCAGTCACGACGTTGTAAAACGACGGCCAGTGAATTGCGGCCGCTGGAAGGGCTAA
TTTGGTCCCAAAAAAGACAAGAGATCCTTGATCTGTGGATCTACCACACACAAGGCTACTTCCCTGATTG
GCAGAACTACACACCAGGGCCAGGGATCAGATATCCACTGACCTTTGGATGGTGCTTCAAGTTAGTACCA
GTTGAACCAGAGCAAGTAGAAGAGGCCAAATAAGGAGAGAAGAACAGCTTGTTACACCCTATGAGCCAGC
ATGGGATGGAGGACCCGGAGGGAGAAGTATTAGTGTGGAAGTTTGACAGCCTCCTAGCATTTCGTCACAT
GGCCCGAGAGCTGCATCCGGAGTACTACAAAGACTGCTGACATCGAGCTTTCTACAAGGGACTTTCCGCT
GGGGACTTTCCAGGGAGGTGTGGCCTGGGCGGGACTGGGGAGTGGCGAGCCCTCAGATGCTACATATAAG
CAGCTGCTTTTTGCCTGTACTGGGTCTCTCTGGTTAGACCAGATCTGAGCCTGGGAGCTCTCTGGCTAAC
TAGGGAACCCACTGCTTAAGCCTCAATAAAGCTTGCCTTGAGTGCTCAAAGTAGTGTGTGCCCGTCTGTT
GTGTGACTCTGGTAACTAGAGATCCCTCAGACCCTTTTAGTCAGTGTGGAAAATCTCTAGCAGTGGCGCC
CGAACAGGGACTTGAAAGCGAAAGTAAAGCCAGAGGAGATCTCTCGACGCAGGACTCGGCTTGCTGAAGC
GCGCACGGCAAGAGGCGAGGGGCGGCGACTGGTGAGTACGCCAAAAATTTTGACTAGCGGAGGCTAGAAG
GAGAGAGATGGGTGCGAGAGCGTCGGTATTAAGCGGGGGAGAATTAGATAAATGGGAAAAAATTCGGTTA
AGGCCAGGGGGAAAGAAACAATATAAACTAAAACATATAGTATGGGCAAGCAGGGAGCTAGAACGATTCG
CAGTTAATCCTGGCCTTTTAGAGACATCAGAAGGCTGTAGACAAATACTGGGACAGCTACAACCATCCCT
TCAGACAGGATCAGAAGAACTTAGATCATTATATAATACAATAGCAGTCCTCTATTGTGTGCATCAAAGG
ATAGATGTAAAAGACACCAAGGAAGCCTTAGATAAGATAGAGGAAGAGCAAAACAAAAGTAAGAAAAAGG
CACAGCAAGCAGCAGCTGACACAGGAAACAACAGCCAGGTCAGCCAAAATTACCCTATAGTGCAGAACCT
CCAGGGGCAAATGGTACATCAGGCCATATCACCTAGAACTTTAAATTAAGACAGCAGTACAAATGGCAGT
ATTCATCCACAATTTTAAAAGAAAAGGGGGGATTGGGGGGTACAGTGCAGGGGAAAGAATAGTAGACATA
ATAGCAACAGACATACAAACTAAAGAATTACAAAAACAAATTACAAAAATTCAAAATTTTCGGGTTTATT
ACAGGGACAGCAGAGATCCAGTTTGGAAAGGACCAGCAAAGCTCCTCTGGAAAGGTGAAGGGGCAGTAGT
AATACAAGATAATAGTGACATAAAAGTAGTGCCAAGAAGAAAAGCAAAGATCATCAGGGATTATGGAAAA
CAGATGGCAGGTGATGATTGTGTGGCAAGTAGACAGGATGAGGATTAACACATGGAAAAGATTAGTAAAA
CACCATAGCTCTAGAGCGATCCGATCTTCAGACCTGGAGGAGGCGATATGAGGGACAATTGGAGAAGTGA
ATTATATAAATATAAAGTAGTAAAAATTGAACCATTAGGAGTAGCACCCACCAAGGCAAAGAGAAGAGTG
GTGCAGAGAGAAAAAAGAGCAGTGGGAATAGGAGCTTTGTTCCTTGGGTTCTTGGGAGCAGCAGGAAGCA
CTATGGGCTGCACGTCAATGACGCTGACGGTACAGGCCAGACAATTATTGTCTGATATAGTGCAGCAGCA
GAACAATTTGCTGAGGGCTATTGAGGCGCAACAGCATCTGTTGCAACTCACAGTCTGGGGCATCAAACAG
CTCCAGGCAAGAATCCTGGCTGTGGAAAGATACCTAAAGGATCAACAGCTCCTGGGGATTTGGGGTTGCT
CTGGAAAACTCATTTGCACCACTGCTGTGCCTTGGAATGCTAGTTGGAGTAATAAATCTCTGGAACAGAT
TTGGAATAACATGACCTGGATGGAGTGGGACAGAGAAATTAACAATTACACAAGCTTGGTAGGTTTAAGA
ATAGTTTTTGCTGTACTTTCTATAGTGAATAGAGTTAGGCAGGGATATTCACCATTATCGTTTCAGACCC
ACCTCCCAATCCCGAGGGGACCCGACAGGCCCGAAGGAATAGAAGAAGAAGGTGGAGAGAGAGACAGAGA
CAGATCCATTCGATTAGTGAACGGATCCTCCCTTTATCCAGCCCTCACTCCTTCTCTAGGCGCCGGAATT
CCCAGTCCAAGCTAGGCAGGTTCCCCTCTAATTAATGCAGAGACTCTAAAAGAATTTCCCGGGCTCGGGC
AGCCATTGTGATGCATATAGGATTATTCACGTGGTAATGAGCACAGTCGACAGTTCTTGCTCTCGAGTAG
AATCGAATTCCCAGTCCAAGCTAGGCAGGTTCCCCTCTAATTAATGCAGAGACTCTAAAAGAATTTCCCG
GGCTCGGGCAGCCATTGTGATGCATATAGGATTATTCACGTGGTAATGAGCACAGTCGACAGTTCTTGCT
CTCGAGTAGAATCGAATTCCCAGTCCAAGCTAGGCAGGTTCCCCTCTAATTAATGCAGAGACTCTAAAAG
AATTTCCCGGGCTCGGGCAGCCATTGTGATGCATATAGGATTATTCACGTGGTAATGAGCACAGTCGACA
GTTCTTGCTCTCGAGTAGAATCGAATTCCCAGTCCAAGCTAGGCAGGTTCCCCTCTAATTAATGCAGAGA
CTCTAAAAGAATTTCCCGGGCTCGGGCAGCCATTGTGATGCATATAGGATTATTCACGTGGTAATGAGCA
CAGTCGACAGTTCTTGCTCTCGAGTAGAATCGAATTCTCCCCTCCCCCAGCCTGAAACCTGCTTGCTCAG
GGGTGGAGCTTCCTGCTCATTCGTTCTGCCACGCCCACTGCTGGAACCTGCGGAGCCACACCCGTGCACC
TTTCTACTGGACCAGAGATTATTCGGCGGGAATCGGGTCCCCTCCCCCTTCCTTCATAACTAGTGTCGCA
ACTATAAAATTTGAGCCTTGATCAGAGTAACTGTCTTGGCTACATTCTTTCTTCCGCCCCGTCTAGATTC
CTCTCTTACAGCTCGAGCGGCCTTCTCAGTCGAACCGTTCACGTTGCGAGCTGCTGGCGGCCGCAACAAG
ATCTGCGATCTAAGTAAGCTTGGCATTCCGGTACTGTTGGTAAAGCCACCATGGTGAGCAAGGGCGAGGA
GCTGTTCACCGGGGTGGTGCCCATCCTGGTCGAGCTGGACGGCGACGTAAACGGCCACAAGTTCAGCGTG
TCCGGCGAGGGCGAGGGCGATGCCACCTACGGCAAGCTGACCCTGAAGTTCATCTGCACCACCGGCAAGC
TGCCCGTGCCCTGGCCCACCCTCGTGACCACCCTGACCTACGGCGTGCAGTGCTTCAGCCGCTACCCCGA
CCACATGAAGCAGCACGACTTCTTCAAGTCCGCCATGCCCGAAGGCTACGTCCAGGAGCGCACCATCTTC
TTCAAGGACGACGGCAACTACAAGACCCGCGCCGAGGTGAAGTTCGAGGGCGACACCCTGGTGAACCGCA
TCGAGCTGAAGGGCATCGACTTCAAGGAGGACGGCAACATCCTGGGGCACAAGCTGGAGTACAACTACAA
CAGCCACAACGTCTATATCATGGCCGACAAGCAGAAGAACGGCATCAAGGTGAACTTCAAGATCCGCCAC
AACATCGAGGACGGCAGCGTGCAGCTCGCCGACCACTACCAGCAGAACACCCCCATCGGCGACGGCCCCG
TGCTGCTGCCCGACAACCACTACCTGAGCACCCAGTCCGCCCTGAGCAAAGACCCCAACGAGAAGCGCGA
TCACATGGTCCTGCTGGAGTTCGTGACCGCCGCCGGGATCACTCTCGGCATGGACGAGCTGTACAAGTAA
AGCGGCCAACCTCGACGTTATTCCCTTCGATCGAATTCCGCCCCTCTCCCTCCCCCCCCCCTAACGTTAC
TGGCCGAAGCCGCTTGGAATAAGGCCGGTGTGCGTTTGTCTATATGTTATTTTCCACCATATTGCCGTCT
TTTGGCAATGTGAGGGCCCGGAAACCTGGCCCTGTCTTCTTGACGAGCATTCCTAGGGGTCTTTCCCCTC
TCGCCAAAGGAATGCAAGGTCTGTTGAATGTCGTGAAGGAAGCAGTTCCTCTGGAAGCTTCTTGAAGACA
AACAACGTCTGTAGCGACCCTTTGCAGGCAGCGGAACCCCCCACCTGGCGACAGGTGCCTCTGCGGCCAA
AAGCCACGTGTATAAGATACACCTGCAAAGGCGGCACAACCCCAGTGCCACGTTGTGAGTTGGATAGTTG
TGGAAAGAGTCAAATGGCTCTCCTCAAGCGTATTCAACAAGGGGCTGAAGGATGCCCAGAAGGTACCCCA
TTGTATGGGATCTGATCTGGGGCCTCGGTGCACATGCTTTACATGTGTTTAGTCGAGGTTAAAAAAACGT
CTAGGCCCCCCGAACCACGGGGACGTGGTTTTCCTTTGAAAAACACGATGATAATATGGCCACAACCATG
ACCGAGTACAAGCCCACGGTGCGCCTCGCCACCCGCGACGACGTCCCCAGGGCCGTACGCACCCTCGCCG
CCGCGTTCGCCGACTACCCCGCCACGCGCCACACCGTCGATCCGGACCGCCACATCGAGCGGGTCACCGA
GCTGCAAGAACTCTTCCTCACGCGCGTCGGGCTCGACATCGGCAAGGTGTGGGTCGCGGACGACGGCGCC
GCGGTGGCGGTCTGGACCACGCCGGAGAGCGTCGAAGCGGGGGCGGTGTTCGCCGAGATCGGCCCGCGCA
TGGCCGAGTTGAGCGGTTCCCGGCTGGCCGCGCAGCAACAGATGGAAGGCCTCCTGGCGCCGCACCGGCC
CAAGGAGCCCGCGTGGTTCCTGGCCACCGTCGGCGTCTCGCCCGACCACCAGGGCAAGGGTCTGGGCAGC
GCCGTCGTGCTCCCCGGAGTGGAGGCGGCCGAGCGCGCCGGGGTGCCCGCCTTCCTGGAGACCTCCGCGC
CCCGCAACCTCCCCTTCTACGAGCGGCTCGGCTTCACCGTCACCGCCGACGTCGAGGTGCCCGAAGGACC
GCGCACCTGGTGCATGACCCGCAAGCCCGGTGCCTGACGCCCGCCCCACGACCCGCAGCGCCCGACCGAA
AGGAGCGCACGACCCCATGCATCGATTTCGAACCCGGGGTACCTTTAAGACCAATGACTTACAAGGCAGC
TGTAGATCTTAGCCACTTTTTAAAAGAAAAGGGGGGACTGGAAGGGCTAATTCACTCCCAAAGAAGACAA
GATCTGCTTTTTGCCTGTACTGGGTCTCTCTGGTTAGACCAGATCTGAGCCTGGGAGCTCTCTGGCTAAC
TAGGGAACCCACTGCTTAAGCCTCAATAAAGCTTGCCTTGAGTGCTTCAAGTAGTGTGTGCCCGTCTGTT
GTGTGACTCTGGTAACTAGAGATCCCTCAGACCCTTTTAGTCAGTGTGGAAAATCTCTAGCAGAATTCTA
GCTTGGCGTAATCATGGTCATAGCTGTTCCTGTGTGAAATTGTTATCCGCTCACAATTCCACACAACATA
CGAGCCGGAAGCATAAAGTGTAAAGCCTGGGGTGCCTAATGAGTGAGCTAACTCACATTAATTGCGTTGC
GCTCACTGCCCGCTTTCCAGTCGGGAAACCTGTCGTGCCAGCTGCATTAATGAATCGGCCAACGCGCGGG
GAGAGGCGGTTTGCGTATTGGGCGCTCTTCCGCTTCCTCGCTCACTGACTCGCTGCGCTCGGTCGTTCGG
CTGCGGCGAGCGGTATCAGCTCACTCAAAGGCGGTAATACGGTTATCCACAGAATCAGGGGATAACGCAG
GAAAGAACATGTGAGCAAAAGGCCAGCAAAAGGCCAGGAACCGTAAAAAGGCCGCGTTGCTGGCGTTTTT
CCATAGGCTCCGCCCCCCTGACGAGCATCACAAAAATCGACGCTCAAGTCAGAGGTGGCGAAACCCGACA
GGACTATAAAGATACCAGGCGTTTCCCCCTGGAAGCTCCCTCGTGCGCTCTCCTGTTCCGACCCTGCCGC
TTACCGGATACCTGTCCGCCTTTCTCCCTTCGGGAAGCGTGGCGCTTTCTCAATGCTCACGCTGTAGGTA
TCTCAGTTCGGTGTAGGTCGTTCGCTCCAAGCTGGGCTGTGTGCACGAACCCCCCGTTCAGCCCGACCGC
TGCGCCTTATCCGGTAACTATCGTCTTGAGTCCAACCCGGTAAGACACGACTTATCGCCACTGGCAGCAG
CCACTGGTAACAGGATTAGCAGAGCGAGGTATGTAGGCGGTGCTACAGAGTTCTTGAAGTGGTGGCCTAA
CTACGGCTACACTAGAAGGACAGTATTTGGTATCTGCGCTCTGCTGAAGCCACTTACCTTCGGAAAAAGA
GTTGGTAGCTCTTGATCCGGCAAACAAACCACCGCTGGTAGCGGTGGTTTTTTTGTTTGCAAGCAGCAGA
TTACGCGCAGAAAAAAAGGATCTCAAGAAGATCCTTTGATCTTTTCTACGGGGTCTGACGCTCAGTGGAA
CGAAAACTCACGTTAAGGGATTTTGGTCATGAGATTATCAAAAAGGATCTTCACCTAGATCCTTTTAAAT
TAAAAATGAAGTTTTAAATCAATCTAAAGTATATATGAGTAAACTTGGTCTGACAGTTACCAATGCTTAA
TCAGTGAGGCACCTATCTCAGCGATCTGTCTATTTCGTTCATCCATAGTTGCCTGACTCCCCGTCGTGTA
GATAACTACGATACGGGAGGGCTTACCATCTGGCCCCAGTGCTGCAATGATACCGCGAGACCCACGCTCA
CCGGCTCCAGATTTATCAGCAATAAACCAGCCAGCCGGAAGGGCCGAGCGCAGAAGTGGTCCTGCAACTT
TATCCGCCTCCATCCAGTCTATTAATTGTTGCCGGGAAGCTAGAGTAAGTAGTTCGCCAGTTAATAGTTT
GCGCAACGTTGTGCCATTGCTACAGGCATCGTGGTGTCACGCTCGTCGTTTGGTATGGCTTCATTCAGCT
CCGGTTCCCAACGATCAAGGCGAGTTACATGATCCCCCATGTTGTGCAAAAAAGCGGTTAGCTCCTTCGG
TCCTCCGATCGTTGTCAGAAGTAAGTTGGCCGCAGTGTTATCACTCATGGTTATGGCAGCACTGCATAAT
TCTCTTACTGTCATGCCATCCGTAAGATGCTTTTCTGTGACTGGTGAGTACTCAACCAAGTCATTCTGAG
AATAGTGTATGCGGCGACCGAGTTGCTCTTGCCCGGCGTCAATACGGGATAATACCGCGCCACATAGCAG
AACTTTAAAAGTGCTCATCATTGGAAAACGTTCTTCGGGGCGAAAACTCTCAAGGATCTTACCGCTGTTG
AGATCCAGTTCGATGTAACCCACTCGTGCACCCAACTGATCTTCAGCATCTTTTACTTTCACCAGCGTTT
CTGGGTGAGCAAAAACAGGAAGGCAAAATGCCGCAAAAAAGGGAATAAGGGCGACACGGAAATGTTGAAT
ACTCATACTCTTCCTTTTTCAATATTATTGAAGCATTTATCAGGGTTATTGTCTCATGAGCGGATACATA
TTTGAATGTATTTAGAAAAATAAACAAATAGGGGTTCCGCGCACATTTCCCCGAAAAGTGCCACCTGGGA
CTAGCTTTTTGCAAAAGCCTAGGCCTCCAAAAAAGCCTCCTCACTACTTCTGGAATAGCTCAGAGGCCGA
GGCGGCCTCGGCCTCTGCATAAATAAAAAAAATTAGTCAGCCATGGGGCGGAGAATGGGCGGAACTGGGC
GGAGTTAGGGGCGGGATGGGCGGAGTTAGGGGCGGGACTATGGTTGCTGACTAATTGAGATGTAGCTTGC
ATGCCGACATGGATTATTGACTAGTCCCTAAGAAACCATTATTATCATGACATTAACCTATAAAAATAGG
CGTATCACGAGGCCCTTTCGTC
